LOCUS       Exported 5285 bp ds-DNA circular SYN 12-MAY-2021
DEFINITION  EasyClone-MarkerFree guiding RNA vector to direct Cas9 to cut at
            site XI-2.
ACCESSION   .
VERSION     .
KEYWORDS    pCfB3044(gRNA XI-2)
SOURCE      synthetic DNA construct
  ORGANISM  synthetic DNA construct
REFERENCE   1 (bases 1 to 5285)
  AUTHORS   Jessop-Fabre MM, Jakociunas T, Stovicek V, Dai Z, Jensen MK,
            Keasling JD, Borodina I
  TITLE     EasyClone-MarkerFree: A vector toolkit for marker-less integration
            of genes into Saccharomyces cerevisiae via CRISPR-Cas9.
  JOURNAL   Biotechnol J. 2016 Aug;11(8):1110-7. doi: 10.1002/biot.201600147.
            Epub 2016 Jun 23.
  PUBMED    27166612
REFERENCE   2 (bases 1 to 5285)
  AUTHORS   .
  TITLE     Direct Submission
  JOURNAL   Exported May 12, 2021 from SnapGene Server 1.1.58
            http://www.snapgene.com
FEATURES             Location/Qualifiers
     source          1..5285
                     /organism="synthetic DNA construct"
                     /mol_type="other DNA"
     primer_bind     complement(29..51)
                     /label=pGEX 3'
                     /note="pGEX vectors, reverse primer"
     gene            171..1290
                     /label=natMX6
                     /note="yeast selectable marker conferring nourseothricin
                     resistance"
     promoter        171..514
                     /label=TEF promoter
                     /note="Ashbya gossypii TEF promoter"
     CDS             515..1087
                     /codon_start=1
                     /gene="Streptomyces noursei nat1"
                     /product="nourseothricin acetyltransferase"
                     /label=NrsR
                     /note="confers resistance to nourseothricin"
                     /translation="MGTTLDDTAYRYRTSVPGDAEAIEALDGSFTTDTVFRVTATGDGF
                     TLREVPVDPPLTKVFPDDESDDESDDGEDGDPDSRTFVAYGDDGDLAGFVVVSYSGWNR
                     RLTVEDIEVAPEHRGHGVGRALMGLATEFARERGAGHLWLEVTNVNAPAIHAYRRMGFT
                     LCGLDTALYDGTASDGEQALYMSMPCP"
     terminator      1093..1290
                     /label=TEF terminator
                     /note="Ashbya gossypii TEF terminator"
     promoter        1464..1732
                     /label=SNR52 promoter
                     /note="promoter for the S. cerevisiae small nucleolar RNA
                     gene SNR52"
     misc_RNA        1753..1827
                     /label=gRNA scaffold
                     /note="guide RNA scaffold for the Streptococcus pyogenes
                     CRISPR/Cas9 system"
     terminator      1832..1851
                     /label=SUP4 terminator
                     /note="transcription terminator for the S. cerevisiae SUP4
                     tRNA gene"
     primer_bind     complement(1953..1970)
                     /label=L4440
                     /note="L4440 vector, forward primer"
     rep_origin      complement(2124..2712)
                     /direction=LEFT
                     /label=ori
                     /note="high-copy-number ColE1/pMB1/pBR322/pUC origin of
                     replication"
     primer_bind     complement(2204..2223)
                     /label=pBR322ori-F
                     /note="pBR322 origin, forward primer"
     CDS             complement(2883..3743)
                     /codon_start=1
                     /gene="bla"
                     /product="beta-lactamase"
                     /label=AmpR
                     /note="confers resistance to ampicillin, carbenicillin, and
                     related antibiotics"
                     /translation="MSIQHFRVALIPFFAAFCLPVFAHPETLVKVKDAEDQLGARVGYI
                     ELDLNSGKILESFRPEERFPMMSTFKVLLCGAVLSRIDAGQEQLGRRIHYSQNDLVEYS
                     PVTEKHLTDGMTVRELCSAAITMSDNTAANLLLTTIGGPKELTAFLHNMGDHVTRLDRW
                     EPELNEAIPNDERDTTMPVAMATTLRKLLTGELLTLASRQQLIDWMEADKVAGPLLRSA
                     LPAGWFIADKSGAGERGSRGIIAALGPDGKPSRIVVIYTTGSQATMDERNRQIAEIGAS
                     LIKHW"
     primer_bind     3506..3525
                     /label=Amp-R
                     /note="Ampicillin resistance gene, reverse primer"
     promoter        complement(3744..3848)
                     /gene="bla"
                     /label=AmpR promoter
     rep_origin      3875..5217
                     /label=2u ori
                     /note="yeast 2u plasmid origin of replication"
     protein_bind    complement(4838..4885)
                     /label=FRT
                     /bound_moiety="FLP recombinase from the Saccharomyces
                     cerevisiae 2u plasmid"
                     /note="FLP-mediated recombination occurs in the 8-bp core
                     sequence TCTAGAAA (Turan and Bode, 2011)."
     primer_bind     5258..5276
                     /label=pBRforEco
                     /note="pBR322 vectors, upsteam of EcoRI site, forward
                     primer"
ORIGIN
        1 tcgcgcgttt cggtgatgac ggtgaaaacc tctgacacat gcagctcccg gagacggtca
       61 cagcttgtct gtaagcggat gccgggagca gacaagcccg tcagggcgcg tcagcgggat
      121 ttaaatgatc tgtttagctt gcctcgtccc cgccgggtca cccggccagc gacatggagg
      181 cccagaatac cctccttgac agtcttgacg tgcgcagctc aggggcatga tgtgactgtc
      241 gcccgtacat ttagcccata catccccatg tataatcatt tgcatccata cattttgatg
      301 gccgcacggc gcgaagcaaa aattacggct cctcgctgca gacctgcgag cagggaaacg
      361 ctcccctcac agacgcgttg aattgtcccc acgccgcgcc cctgtagaga aatataaaag
      421 gttaggattt gccactgagg ttcttctttc atatacttcc ttttaaaatc ttgctaggat
      481 acagttctca catcacatcc gaacataaac aaccatgggt accactcttg acgacacggc
      541 ttaccggtac cgcaccagtg tcccggggga cgccgaggcc atcgaggcac tggatgggtc
      601 cttcaccacc gacaccgttt tccgcgtcac cgccaccggg gacggcttca ccctgcggga
      661 ggtgccggtg gacccgcccc tgaccaaggt gttccccgac gacgaatcgg acgacgaatc
      721 ggacgacggg gaggacggcg acccggactc ccggacgttc gtcgcgtacg gggacgacgg
      781 cgacctggcg ggcttcgtgg tcgtctcgta ctccggctgg aaccgccggc tgaccgtcga
      841 ggacatcgag gtcgccccgg agcaccgggg gcacggggtc gggcgcgcgt tgatggggct
      901 cgcgacggag ttcgcccgcg agcggggcgc cgggcacctc tggctggagg tcaccaacgt
      961 caacgcaccg gcgatccacg cgtaccggcg gatggggttc accctctgcg gcctggacac
     1021 cgccctgtac gacggcaccg cctcggacgg cgagcaggcg ctctacatga gcatgccctg
     1081 cccctaatca gtactgacaa taaaaagatt cttgttttca agaacttgtc atttgtatag
     1141 tttttttata ttgtagttgt tctattttaa tcaaatgtta gcgtgattta tatttttttt
     1201 cgcctcgaca tcatctgccc agatgcgaag ttaagtgcgc agaaagtaat atcatgcgtc
     1261 aatcgtatgt gaatgctggt cgctatactg ctgtcgattc gatactaacg ccgccatcca
     1321 gtgtcgaaaa cgagctgcgg ccgcctacag ggcgcgtcca ttcgccattc aggctgcgca
     1381 actgttggga agggcgatcg gtgcgggcct cttcgctatt acgccagctg gaatgcgtgc
     1441 gatagggaac aaaagctgga gcttctttga aaagataatg tatgattatg ctttcactca
     1501 tatttataca gaaacttgat gttttctttc gagtatatac aaggtgatta catgtacgtt
     1561 tgaagtacaa ctctagattt tgtagtgccc tcttgggcta gcggtaaagg tgcgcatttt
     1621 ttcacaccct acaatgttct gttcaaaaga ttttggtcaa acgctgtaga agtgaaagtt
     1681 ggtgcgcatg tttcggcgtt cgaaacttct ccgcagtgaa agataaatga tcgttgacca
     1741 gttgatcagt tggttttaga gctagaaata gcaagttaaa ataaggctag tccgttatca
     1801 acttgaaaaa gtggcaccga gtcggtggtg ctttttttgt tttttatgtc ttcgagtcat
     1861 gtaattagtt aatcgcgtgc attccagctg cattaatgaa tcggccaacg cgcggggaga
     1921 ggcggtttgc gtattgggcg ctcttccgct tcctcgctca ctgactcgct gcgctcggtc
     1981 gttcggctgc ggcgagcggt atcagctcac tcaaaggcgg taatacggtt atccacagaa
     2041 tcaggggata acgcaggaaa gaacatgtga gcaaaaggcc agcaaaaggc caggaaccgt
     2101 aaaaaggccg cgttgctggc gtttttccat aggctccgcc cccctgacga gcatcacaaa
     2161 aatcgacgct caagtcagag gtggcgaaac ccgacaggac tataaagata ccaggcgttt
     2221 ccccctggaa gctccctcgt gcgctctcct gttccgaccc tgccgcttac cggatacctg
     2281 tccgcctttc tcccttcggg aagcgtggcg ctttctcata gctcacgctg taggtatctc
     2341 agttcggtgt aggtcgttcg ctccaagctg ggctgtgtgc acgaaccccc cgttcagccc
     2401 gaccgctgcg ccttatccgg taactatcgt cttgagtcca acccggtaag acacgactta
     2461 tcgccactgg cagcagccac tggtaacagg attagcagag cgaggtatgt aggcggtgct
     2521 acagagttct tgaagtggtg gcctaactac ggctacacta gaaggacagt atttggtatc
     2581 tgcgctctgc tgaagccagt taccttcgga aaaagagttg gtagctcttg atccggcaaa
     2641 caaaccaccg ctggtagcgg tggttttttt gtttgcaagc agcagattac gcgcagaaaa
     2701 aaaggatctc aagaagatcc tttgatcttt tctacggggt ctgacgctca gtggaacgaa
     2761 aactcacgtt aagggatttt ggtcatgaga ttatcaaaaa ggatcttcac ctagatcctt
     2821 ttaaattaaa aatgaagttt taaatcaatc taaagtatat atgagtaaac ttggtctgac
     2881 agttaccaat gcttaatcag tgaggcacct atctcagcga tctgtctatt tcgttcatcc
     2941 atagttgcct gactccccgt cgtgtagata actacgatac gggagggctt accatctggc
     3001 cccagtgctg caatgatacc gcgagaccca cgctcaccgg ctccagattt atcagcaata
     3061 aaccagccag ccggaagggc cgagcgcaga agtggtcctg caactttatc cgcctccatc
     3121 cagtctatta attgttgccg ggaagctaga gtaagtagtt cgccagttaa tagtttgcgc
     3181 aacgttgttg ccattgctac aggcatcgtg gtgtcacgct cgtcgtttgg tatggcttca
     3241 ttcagctccg gttcccaacg atcaaggcga gttacatgat cccccatgtt gtgcaaaaaa
     3301 gcggttagct ccttcggtcc tccgatcgtt gtcagaagta agttggccgc agtgttatca
     3361 ctcatggtta tggcagcact gcataattct cttactgtca tgccatccgt aagatgcttt
     3421 tctgtgactg gtgagtactc aaccaagtca ttctgagaat agtgtatgcg gcgaccgagt
     3481 tgctcttgcc cggcgtcaat acgggataat accgcgccac atagcagaac tttaaaagtg
     3541 ctcatcattg gaaaacgttc ttcggggcga aaactctcaa ggatcttacc gctgttgaga
     3601 tccagttcga tgtaacccac tcgtgcaccc aactgatctt cagcatcttt tactttcacc
     3661 agcgtttctg ggtgagcaaa aacaggaagg caaaatgccg caaaaaaggg aataagggcg
     3721 acacggaaat gttgaatact catactcttc ctttttcaat attattgaag catttatcag
     3781 ggttattgtc tcatgagcgg atacatattt gaatgtattt agaaaaataa acaaataggg
     3841 gttccgcgca catttccccg aaaagtgcca cctgaacgaa gcatctgtgc ttcattttgt
     3901 agaacaaaaa tgcaacgcga gagcgctaat ttttcaaaca aagaatctga gctgcatttt
     3961 tacagaacag aaatgcaacg cgaaagcgct attttaccaa cgaagaatct gtgcttcatt
     4021 tttgtaaaac aaaaatgcaa cgcgagagcg ctaatttttc aaacaaagaa tctgagctgc
     4081 atttttacag aacagaaatg caacgcgaga gcgctatttt accaacaaag aatctatact
     4141 tcttttttgt tctacaaaaa tgcatcccga gagcgctatt tttctaacaa agcatcttag
     4201 attacttttt ttctcctttg tgcgctctat aatgcagtct cttgataact ttttgcactg
     4261 taggtccgtt aaggttagaa gaaggctact ttggtgtcta ttttctcttc cataaaaaaa
     4321 gcctgactcc acttcccgcg tttactgatt actagcgaag ctgcgggtgc attttttcaa
     4381 gataaaggca tccccgatta tattctatac cgatgtggat tgcgcatact ttgtgaacag
     4441 aaagtgatag cgttgatgat tcttcattgg tcagaaaatt atgaacggtt tcttctattt
     4501 tgtctctata tactacgtat aggaaatgtt tacattttcg tattgttttc gattcactct
     4561 atgaatagtt cttactacaa tttttttgtc taaagagtaa tactagagat aaacataaaa
     4621 aatgtagagg tcgagtttag atgcaagttc aaggagcgaa aggtggatgg gtaggttata
     4681 tagggatata gcacagagat atatagcaaa gagatacttt tgagcaatgt ttgtggaagc
     4741 ggtattcgca atattttagt agctcgttac agtccggtgc gtttttggtt ttttgaaagt
     4801 gcgtcttcag agcgcttttg gttttcaaaa gcgctctgaa gttcctatac tttctagaga
     4861 ataggaactt cggaatagga acttcaaagc gtttccgaaa acgagcgctt ccgaaaatgc
     4921 aacgcgagct gcgcacatac agctcactgt tcacgtcgca cctatatctg cgtgttgcct
     4981 gtatatatat atacatgaga agaacggcat agtgcgtgtt tatgcttaaa tgcgtactta
     5041 tatgcgtcta tttatgtagg atgaaaggta gtctagtacc tcctgtgata ttatcccatt
     5101 ccatgcgggg tatcgtatgc ttccttcagc actacccttt agctgttcta tatgctgcca
     5161 ctcctcaatt ggattagtct catccttcaa tgctatcatt tcctttgata ttggatcata
     5221 ctaagaaacc attattatca tgacattaac ctataaaaat aggcgtatca cgaggccctt
     5281 tcgtc
//
