[The description below was written by a language model from this plasmid's Addgene catalogue record and the feature table of its GenBank file.]
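Description:
pCfB3044(gRNA XI-2) is a yeast–E. coli shuttle plasmid from the EasyClone-MarkerFree toolkit that expresses a single guide RNA directing Cas9 to cut the Saccharomyces cerevisiae genome at integration site XI-2. It derives from the episomal vector pESC-Leu, but has been heavily trimmed. The GAL promoters and their terminators were removed, the LEU2 marker was replaced with a NatMX cassette, and the plasmid was adapted for USER cloning so that the 20-nt targeting sequence can be exchanged. The result is about 5.3 kb, smaller than the parental backbone. In E. coli it replicates at high copy from a ColE1/pUC-type origin and is selected with ampicillin through the bla gene. In yeast it is maintained by the 2µ origin, which includes a native FRT site recognised by the 2µ FLP recombinase. Selection in yeast uses nourseothricin: the natMX6 cassette carries the Streptomyces noursei nat1 acetyltransferase between the Ashbya gossypii TEF promoter and terminator.

The payload is a standard yeast gRNA expression unit. The SNR52 small nucleolar RNA promoter, an RNA polymerase III promoter, drives the XI-2 protospacer fused to the Streptococcus pyogenes Cas9 gRNA scaffold, and transcription ends at the SUP4 tRNA terminator. The plasmid does not encode Cas9, so the nuclease must be supplied separately. According to the record, the double-strand break made at XI-2 supports marker-less integration of genes at that chromosomal locus. Because selection is dominant and drug-based, the plasmid does not depend on auxotrophic host strains.
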