Addgene plasmid #73286: pCfB3044(gRNA XI-2)
Purpose: EasyClone-MarkerFree guiding RNA vector to direct Cas9 to cut at site XI-2
Depositing lab: Irina Borodina. Depositing organization: Danmarks Tekniske Universitet. Publication: EasyClone-MarkerFree: A vector toolkit for marker-less integration of genes into Saccharomyces cerevisiae via CRISPR-Cas9. Jessop-Fabre MM, Jakociunas T, Stovicek V, Dai Z, Jensen MK, Keasling JD, Borodina I. Biotechnol J. 2016 Aug;11(8):1110-7. doi: 10.1002/biot.201600147. Epub 2016 Jun 23. PubMed 27166612.
Backbone
  Vector backbone: pESC-Leu
  Backbone manufacturer: Agilent
  Backbone size w/o insert (bp): 7758
  Total vector size (bp): 5289
  Modifications to backbone: Gal promoters and terminators removed and Leu selectable marker replaced with NatMX marker. Modified to accept enable USER cloning, with the 20bp recognition sequence replaced to target site XI-2 as reported in: Ronda, C., Maury, J., Jakočiūnas, T., Jacobsen, S. A. et al., CrEdit: CRISPR mediated multi-loci gene integration in Saccharomyces cerevisiae. Microb. Cell Fact. 2015, 14, 97.
  Vector type: Yeast Expression, CRISPR ; gRNA
  Selectable markers: nourseothricin
Growth in bacteria
  Bacterial resistance: Ampicillin, 100 μg/mL
  Growth temperature: 37°C
  Growth strain: DH5alpha
  Copy number: High Copy
Gene/Insert
  Gene/Insert name: guiding RNA
  gRNA/shRNA sequence: GTTGACCAGTTGATCAGTTG
  Species: S. cerevisiae (budding yeast)
Terms and licenses: Academic/Nonprofit Terms; Industry Terms: Not Available to Industry
How to cite: pCfB3044(gRNA XI-2) was a gift from Irina Borodina (Addgene plasmid # 73286 ; http://n2t.net/addgene:73286 ; RRID:Addgene_73286)
