>Addgene plasmid #73286 | pCfB3044(gRNA XI-2) | addgene partial sequence | sequence record 166023 | L4440 5'-AGCGAGTCAGTGAGCGAG-3'
CAAACCGCCTCTCCCCGCGCGTTGGCCGATTCATTAATGCAGCTGGAATGCACGCGATTAACTAATTACA
TGACTCGAAGACATAAAAAACAAAAAAAGCACCACCGACTCGGTGCCACTTTTTCAAGTTGATAACGGAC
TAGCCTTATTTTAACTTGCTATTTCTAGCTCTAAAACCAACTGATCAACTGGTCAACGATCATTTATCTT
TCACTGCGGAGAAGTTTCGAACGCCGAAACATGCGCACCAACTTTCACTTCTACAGCGTTTGACCAAAAT
CTTTTGAACAGAACATTGTAGGGTGTGAAAAAATGCGCACCTTTACCGCTAGCCCAAGAGGGCACTACAA
AATCTAGAGTTGTACTTCAAACGTACATGTAATCACCTTGTATATACTCGAAAGAAAACATCAAGTTTCT
GTATAAATATGAGTGAAAGCATAATCATACATTATCTTTTCAAAGAAGCTCCAGCTTTTGTTCCCTATCG
CACGCATTCCAGCTGGCGTAATAGCGAAGAGGCCCGCACCGATCGCCCTTCCCAACAGTTGCGCAGCCTG
AATGGCGAATGGACGCGCCCTGTAGGCGGCCGCAGCTCGTTTTCGACACTGGATGGCGGCGTTAGTATCG
AATCGACAGCAGTATAGCGACCAGCATTCACATACGATTGACGCATGATATTACTTTCTGCGCACTTAAC
TTCGCATCTGGGCAGATGATGTCGAGGCGAAAAAAAATATAAATCACGCTAACATTTGATTAAAATAGAA
CAACTACAATATAAAAAAACTATACAAATGACAAGTTCTTGAAAACAAGAATCTTTTTATTGTCAGTACT
GATTAGGGGCAGGGCATGCTCATGTAGAGCGCCTGCTCGCCGTCCGAGGCGGTGCCGTCGTACAGGGCGG
TGTCCAGGCCGCAGAGGGTGAACCCCATCCGCCGGTACGCGTGGATCGCCGGTGCGTTGACGTTGGTGAC
CTCCAGCCAGA
